Addgene plasmid #204049: pTU2-a_Sv6KA_amilCP
Purpose: (Empty Backbone) Type TU2-a backbone with kanamycin resistance, pSC101-var6 ORI, and Axe-Txe plasmid stability cassette. amilCP dropout vector.
Depositing lab: Mikhail Shapiro. Depositing organization: California Institute of Technology.
Backbone
  Vector backbone: Synthetic
  Vector type: Bacterial Expression
Growth in bacteria
  Bacterial resistance: Kanamycin, 50 μg/mL
  Growth temperature: 37°C
  Growth strain: NEB Stable
  Copy number: High Copy
Gene/Insert
  Gene/Insert name: None
  Mutation: None
Terms and licenses: Academic/Nonprofit Terms; Industry Terms: Not Available to Industry
How to cite: pTU2-a_Sv6KA_amilCP was a gift from Mikhail Shapiro (Addgene plasmid # 204049 ; http://n2t.net/addgene:204049 ; RRID:Addgene_204049)
