[The description below was written by a language model from this plasmid's Addgene catalogue record and pLannotate feature annotations shown in this document.]
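Description:
pTU2-a_Sv6KA_amilCP is catalogued as an empty, fully synthetic bacterial expression backbone of the "TU2-a" type, a name that suggests a destination position in a hierarchical, modular assembly scheme for transcription units, although the record does not spell out the scheme. According to the catalogue fields it carries kanamycin resistance for selection, a pSC101-var6 origin of replication (a variant of the normally low-copy pSC101 replicon; the entry lists the plasmid as high copy), and an Axe-Txe cassette. Axe-Txe is a toxin-antitoxin system that promotes plasmid maintenance by post-segregational killing of cells that lose the plasmid, which helps retention when antibiotic selection is absent. There is no gene insert. Instead, the cloning position is occupied by an amilCP dropout. amilCP is a blue-purple coral chromoprotein, so colonies carrying uncut or re-ligated parental vector are visibly coloured, while clones in which the assembled parts have replaced the cassette are white, giving a simple visual screen. The promoter driving amilCP and the restriction sites used for assembly are not stated.

The accompanying feature table does not match this description. The annotated sequence is only 2,137 nt and shows a ColE1/pUC-type high-copy origin, a chloramphenicol acetyltransferase gene with its own cat promoter, and lambda t0, his operon and another putative bacterial terminator. No kanamycin marker, pSC101 replicon, Axe-Txe cassette or amilCP is annotated. The sequence record may therefore correspond to a different or only partially annotated plasmid, and the discrepancy cannot be resolved from the information given.
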