Features (pLannotate 1.2.2; 6 found; start..end, strand, type, name):
    172..760     -  rep_origin     ori: high-copy-number ColE1/pMB1/pBR322/pUC origin of replication
    943..1037    -  terminator     lambda t0 terminator: transcription terminator from phage lambda
   1061..1717    -  CDS            cat: CAT_ECOLX - Experimental evidence at protein level: Swiss-Prot protein existence level 1. This enzyme is an effector of chloramphenicol resistance in bacteria. From Escherichia coli. This protein is used as a marker in many commonly used cloning vectors, such as pACYC184.
   1718..1815    -  promoter       cat promoter: promoter of the E. coli cat gene encoding chloramphenicol acetyltransferase
   1901..1944    -  terminator     bacterial terminator: putative bacterial transcription terminator
   2057..2114    +  terminator     his operon terminator: This putative transcriptin terminator from the E. coli his operon has a 2-bp deletion introduced during synthesis. Its efficiency has not been determined.
>Addgene plasmid #204049 | pTU2-a_Sv6KA_amilCP | addgene full sequence | sequence record 418169 | Addgene NGS Result
CTCGCTCACTGACTCGCTGCGCTCGGTCGTTCGGCTGCGGCGAGCGGTATCAGCTCACTCAAAGGCGGTA
ATACGGTTATCCCCAGAATCAGGGGATAACGCAGGAAAGAACATGTGAGCAAAAGGCCAGCAAAAGGCCA
GGAACCGTAAAAAGGCCGCGTTGCTGGCGTTTTTCCACAGGCTCCGCCCCCCTGACGAGCATCACAAAAA
TCGACGCTCAAGTCAGAGGTGGCGAAACCCGACAGGACTATAAAGATACCAGGCGTTTCCCCCTGGAAGC
TCCCTCGTGCGCTCTCCTGTTCCGACCCTGCCGCTTACCGGATACCTGTCCGCCTTTCTCCCTTCGGGAA
GCGTGGCGCTTTCTCATAGCTCACGCTGTAGGTATCTCAGTTCGGTGTAGGTCGTTCGCTCCAAGCTGGG
CTGTGTGCACGAACCCCCCGTTCAGCCCGACCGCTGCGCCTTATCCGGTAACTATCGTCTTGAGTCCAAC
CCGGTAAGACACGACTTATCGCCACTGGCAGCAGCCACTGGTAACAGGATTAGCAGAGCGAGGTATGTAG
GCGGTGCTACAGAGTTCTTGAAGTGGTGGCCTAACTACGGCTACACTAGAAGAACAGTATTTGGTATCTG
CGCTCTGCTGAAGCCAGTTACCTTCGGAAAAAGAGTTGGTAGCTCTTGATCCGGCAAACAAACCACCGCT
GGTAGCGGTGGTTTTTTTGTTTGCAAGCAGCAGATTACGCGCAGAAAAAAAGGATCTCAAGAAGATCCTT
TGATCTTTTCTACGGGGTCTGACGCTCAGTGGAACGAAAACTCACGTTAAGGGATTTTGGTCATGAGATT
ATCAAAAAGGATCTTCACCTAGATCCTTTTAAATTAAAAATGAAGTTTTAAATCAATCTAAAGTATATAT
GAGTAAACTTGGTCTGACAGCTCGAGGCTTGGATTCTCACCAATAAAAAACGCCCGGCGGCAACCGAGCG
TTCTGAACAAATCCAGATGGAGTTCTGAGGTCATTACTGGATCTATCAACAGGAGTCCAAGCGAGCTCGA
TATCAAATTACGCCCCGCCCTGCCACTCATCGCAGTACTGTTGTAATTCATTAAGCATTCTGCCGACATG
GAAGCCATCACAAACGGCATGATGAACCTGAATCGCCAGCGGCATCAGCACCTTGTCGCCTTGCGTATAA
TATTTGCCCATGGTGAAAACGGGGGCGAAGAAGTTGTCCATATTGGCCACGTTTAAATCAAAACTGGTGA
AACTCACCCAGGGATTGGCTGACACGAAAAACATATTCTCAATAAACCCTTTAGGGAAATAGGCCAGGTT
TTCACCGTAACACGCCACATCTTGCGAATATATGTGTAGAAACTGCCGGAAATCGTCGTGGTATTCACTC
CAGAGCGATGAAAACGTTTCAGTTTGCTCATGGAAAACGGTGTAACAAGGGTGAACACTATCCCATATCA
CCAGCTCACCGTCTTTCATTGCCATACGAAATTCCGGATGAGCATTCATCAGGCGGGCAAGAATGTGAAT
AAAGGCCGGATAAAACTTGTGCTTATTTTTCTTTACGGTCTTTAAAAAGGCCGTAATATCCAGCTGAACG
GTCTGGTTATAGGTACATTGAGCAACTGACTGAAATGCCTCAAAATGTTCTTTACGATGCCATTGGGATA
TATCAACGGTGGTATATCCAGTGATTTTTTTCTCCATTTTAGCTTCCTTAGCTCCTGAAAATCTCGATAA
CTCAAAAAATACGCCCGGTAGTGATCTTATTTCATTATGGTGAAAGTTGGAACCTCTTACGTGCCCGATC
AACTCGAGTGCCACCTGACGTCTAAGAAACCATTATTATCATGACATTAACCTATAAAAATAGGCGTATC
ACGAGGCAGAATTTCAGATAAAAAAAATCCTTAGCTTGCGCTACGGATGATTTCGGTCTCATCGATTCAG
CCAAAAACCTTAAGACCGCCGGTCTTGTCCACTACCTTGCAGTAATGCGGTGGACAGGATCTGCGGTTTT
CTTTTCTCTTCTCAATGTTAGAGACCTCCGGCAAAAAAGGGCAAGGTGTCACCACCCTGCCCTTTTTCTT
TAAAACCGAAAAGATTACTTCGCGTTATGCAGGCTTC
